Addgene plasmid #228145: SP_A1
Purpose: Plasmid contains the secretion signal peptide sequence of the yeast MEL1 gene for use in Combinatorial Golden Gate Assembly (BsaI restriction sites).
Depositing lab: Joseph Brock. Depositing organization: Australian National University. Publication: High-throughput optimisation of protein secretion in yeast via an engineered biosensor. Cleaver A, Luo R, Smith OB, Murphy L, Schwessinger B, Brock J. Trends Biotechnol. 2025 Apr;43(4):838-867. doi: 10.1016/j.tibtech.2024.11.010. Epub 2024 Dec 13. PubMed 39674781.
Backbone
  Vector backbone: pYTK001
  Backbone manufacturer: John Dueber, Addgene plasmid #65108
  Vector type: Synthetic Biology
Growth in bacteria
  Bacterial resistance: Chloramphenicol, 25 μg/mL
  Growth temperature: 37°C
  Growth strain: DH5alpha
  Copy number: High Copy
Gene/Insert
  Gene/Insert name: sp_P04824_MEL1_YEASX:0-18 (alt name: Uniprot: P04824)
  Species: S. cerevisiae (budding yeast)
  Cloning method: Golden Gate
Terms and licenses: Academic/Nonprofit Terms; Industry Terms: Not Available to Industry
Depositor comments: Signal peptides direct recombinant protein secretion in yeast. Codon optimised for expression in S. cerevisiae. This part is designed for use with components from the MoClo Yeast Toolkit (Lee et al. 2015). This insert is a 3a* component, see Williams et al. 2024 for more detail.
How to cite: SP_A1 was a gift from Joseph Brock (Addgene plasmid # 228145 ; http://n2t.net/addgene:228145 ; RRID:Addgene_228145)
