[The description below was written by a language model from this plasmid's Addgene catalogue record and pLannotate feature annotations shown in this document.]
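Description:
SP_A1 is a small (about 1.7 kb) synthetic-biology part plasmid built on pYTK001, the part entry vector of the MoClo Yeast Toolkit. It is a storage and donor vector maintained in E. coli rather than an expression construct. The annotated backbone consists only of a high-copy ColE1/pUC-type origin of replication and a chloramphenicol acetyltransferase gene driven by its native cat promoter, followed by a minimal lambda t0 terminator. Selection in bacteria is therefore by chloramphenicol. No yeast origin, yeast marker, promoter or terminator for the insert is annotated, which is consistent with a part that only functions once assembled into a larger cassette.

The payload is a short coding fragment, annotated as a piece of MEL1 from Saccharomyces cerevisiae, corresponding to the N-terminal secretion signal peptide (recorded as residues 0–18) of the yeast alpha-galactosidase gene product. According to the record it has been codon optimised for S. cerevisiae. The fragment is flanked by BsaI sites, so Golden Gate digestion releases it with defined overhangs. It is designated a "3a*" component, a variant of the toolkit's type 3a position, which holds the N-terminal portion of a coding sequence. This allows the signal peptide to be fused in frame upstream of a protein of interest between a chosen promoter and terminator.

The plasmid is intended for combinatorial Golden Gate assembly alongside other toolkit parts, allowing different signal peptides to be tested for how well they direct recombinant protein secretion in yeast. The associated work concerns high-throughput optimisation of secretion using an engineered biosensor.
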