Features (pLannotate 1.2.2; 5 found; start..end, strand, type, name):
     11..64      +  CDS            MEL1 (fragment): MEL1_YEASX - Experimental evidence at protein level: Swiss-Prot protein existence level 1. From Saccharomyces cerevisiae (Baker's yeast).
     84..118     -  terminator     lambda t0 terminator: minimal transcription terminator from phage lambda (Scholtissek and Grosse, 1987)
    192..848     -  CDS            cat: CAT_ECOLX - Experimental evidence at protein level: Swiss-Prot protein existence level 1. This enzyme is an effector of chloramphenicol resistance in bacteria. From Escherichia coli. This protein is used as a marker in many commonly used cloning vectors, such as pACYC184.
    849..946     -  promoter       cat promoter: promoter of the E. coli cat gene encoding chloramphenicol acetyltransferase
   1030..1618    +  rep_origin     ori: high-copy-number ColE1/pMB1/pBR322/pUC origin of replication
>Addgene plasmid #228145 | SP_A1 | addgene full sequence | sequence record 451728 | Addgene NGS Result
TCGGTCTCATATGTTTGCCTTCTACTTTCTTACAGCGTGTATCAGCCTGAAAGGTGTGTTTGGAGCCCCT
TGAGACCAGACCAATAAAAAACGCCCGGCGGCAACCGAGCGTTCTGAACAAATCCAGATGGAGTTCTGAG
GTCATTACTGGATCTATCAACAGGAGTCCAAGCGAGCTCGATATCAAATTACGCCCCGCCCTGCCACTCA
TCGCAGTACTGTTGTAATTCATTAAGCATTCTGCCGACATGGAAGCCATCACAAACGGCATGATGAACCT
GAATCGCCAGCGGCATCAGCACCTTGTCGCCTTGCGTATAATATTTGCCCATGGTGAAAACGGGGGCGAA
GAAGTTGTCCATATTGGCCACGTTTAAATCAAAACTGGTGAAACTCACCCAGGGATTGGCTGAAACGAAA
AACATATTCTCAATAAACCCTTTAGGGAAATAGGCCAGGTTTTCACCGTAACACGCCACATCTTGCGAAT
ATATGTGTAGAAACTGCCGGAAATCGTCGTGGTATTCACTCCAGAGCGATGAAAACGTTTCAGTTTGCTC
ATGGAAAACGGTGTAACAAGGGTGAACACTATCCCATATCACCAGCTCACCGTCTTTCATTGCCATACGA
AATTCCGGATGAGCATTCATCAGGCGGGCAAGAATGTGAATAAAGGCCGGATAAAACTTGTGCTTATTTT
TCTTTACGGTCTTTAAAAAGGCCGTAATATCCAGCTGAACGGTCTGGTTATAGGTACATTGAGCAACTGA
CTGAAATGCCTCAAAATGTTCTTTACGATGCCATTGGGATATATCAACGGTGGTATATCCAGTGATTTTT
TTCTCCATTTTAGCTTCCTTAGCTCCTGAAAATCTCGATAACTCAAAAAATACGCCCGGTAGTGATCTTA
TTTCATTATGGTGAAAGTTGGAACCTCTTACGTGCCCGATCAATCATGACCAAAATCCCTTAACGTGAGT
TTTCGTTCCACTGAGCGTCAGACCCCGTAGAAAAGATCAAAGGATCTTCTTGAGATCCTTTTTTTCTGCG
CGTAATCTGCTGCTTGCAAACAAAAAAACCACCGCTACCAGCGGTGGTTTGTTTGCCGGATCAAGAGCTA
CCAACTCTTTTTCCGAAGGTAACTGGCTTCAGCAGAGCGCAGATACCAAATACTGTTCTTCTAGTGTAGC
CGTAGTTAGGCCACCACTTCAAGAACTCTGTAGCACCGCCTACATACCTCGCTCTGCTAATCCTGTTACC
AGTGGCTGCTGCCAGTGGCGATAAGTCGTGTCTTACCGGGTTGGACTCAAGACGATAGTTACCGGATAAG
GCGCAGCGGTCGGGCTGAACGGGGGGTTCGTGCACACAGCCCAGCTTGGAGCGAACGACCTACACCGAAC
TGAGATACCTACAGCGTGAGCTATGAGAAAGCGCCACGCTTCCCGAAGGGAGAAAGGCGGACAGGTATCC
GGTAAGCGGCAGGGTCGGAACAGGAGAGCGCACGAGGGAGCTTCCAGGGGGAAACGCCTGGTATCTTTAT
AGTCCTGTCGGGTTTCGCCACCTCTGACTTGAGCGTCGATTTTTGTGATGCTCGTCAGGGGGGCGGAGCC
TATGGAAAAACGCCAGCAACGCGGCCTTTTTACGGTTCCTGGCCTTTTGCTGGCCTTTTGCTCACATGTT
CTTTCCTGCGTTATCCCCTGATTCTGTGGATAACCGTAG
